Addgene plasmid #66350: GPR3-Tango
Purpose: Expression of G protein-coupled receptors for PRESTO-Tango: parallel receptorome expression and screening via transcriptional output, with transcriptional activation following arrestin translocation
Depositing lab: Bryan Roth. Publication: PRESTO-Tango as an open-source resource for interrogation of the druggable human GPCRome. Kroeze WK, Sassano MF, Huang XP, Lansu K, McCorvy JD, Giguere PM, Sciaky N, Roth BL. Nat Struct Mol Biol. 2015 May;22(5):362-9. doi: 10.1038/nsmb.3014. Epub 2015 Apr 20. PubMed 25895059.
Backbone
  Vector backbone: empty Tango
  Backbone size w/o insert (bp): 6632
  Vector type: Mammalian Expression
  Selectable markers: Neomycin (select with G418)
Growth in bacteria
  Bacterial resistance: Ampicillin, 100 μg/mL
  Growth temperature: 37°C
  Growth strain: DH5alpha
  Copy number: High Copy
Gene/Insert
  Gene/Insert name: GPR3
  Species: H. sapiens (human)
  Insert size (bp): 990
  Entrez Gene: GPR3 (a.k.a. ACCA)
  Promoter: CMV
  Tag / fusion protein: FLAG (N terminal on backbone)
  Cloning method: Restriction Enzyme; 5′ cloning site NotI (not destroyed); 3′ cloning site XhoI (unknown if destroyed)
  Sequencing primers: 5′ CMV-F; 3′ Tet-R
Terms and licenses: Academic/Nonprofit Terms; Industry Terms: Not Available to Industry
Depositor comments: Please note: Most of the PRESTO-Tango vectors do not contain the XhoI cut site downstream of the tTA sequence and instead carry an XbaI site. If you need to perform an XhoI digest we recommend sequencing with a forward primer at the C-terminus of tTA to determine which of the two sites is present. Suggested primer: 5-gagctccacttagacggcgagg-3. Original backbone was pcDNA3.1(+). These plasmids were generated as part of the Illuminating the Druggable Genome (IDG) program sponsored by the NIH Common Fund. The goal of this program is to identify, gather, and distribute information and resources for proteins that currently are not well-studied yet belong to commonly drug-targeted protein families: protein kinases, non-olfactory G-protein coupled receptors (GPCRs), and ion channels. The IDG program is designed to develop fundamental research tools for understudied proteins, elucidate their function, and disseminate the IDG-related resources and data to the greater scientific community.
How to cite: GPR3-Tango was a gift from Bryan Roth (Addgene plasmid # 66350 ; http://n2t.net/addgene:66350 ; RRID:Addgene_66350)
