[The description below was written by a language model from this plasmid's Addgene catalogue record.]
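Description:
GPR3-Tango is a mammalian expression plasmid from the PRESTO-Tango collection, built on an "empty Tango" backbone of about 6.6 kb that was itself derived from pcDNA3.1(+). It is propagated in E. coli as a high-copy plasmid under ampicillin selection. It also carries a neomycin resistance marker, so transfected mammalian cells can be selected with G418. No feature table accompanies the record, so details such as the replication origins and polyadenylation signals are not listed.

The payload is the human GPR3 coding sequence (about 990 bp), an orphan G protein-coupled receptor also known as ACCA. It is expressed from the CMV promoter and was inserted by restriction cloning at a NotI site on the 5′ side. An N-terminal FLAG tag supplied by the backbone allows detection of the receptor. The depositor comments indicate that a tTA (tetracycline transactivator) sequence lies downstream of the receptor. They also note that the site following tTA is XbaI rather than XhoI in most vectors of this series, so the 3′ site in any given plasmid should be confirmed by sequencing.

In the Tango design, as the stated purpose puts it, arrestin translocation to the activated receptor leads to transcriptional activation. In general this works by releasing the receptor-fused tTA to drive a reporter gene in the assay cell line. The other components of the fusion, such as the protease cleavage site, are not itemised in the record. The construct is intended for parallel, G protein-independent screening of ligands across the GPCRome. It was produced within a programme that develops tools for understudied druggable proteins.
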