>Addgene plasmid #66350 | GPR3-Tango | depositor partial sequence | sequence record 113313 | empty Tango
GACGGATCGGGAGATCTCCCGATCCCCTATGGTGCACTCTCAGTACAATCTGCTCTGATGCCGCATAGTT
AAGCCAGTATCTGCTCCCTGCTTGTGTGTTGGAGGTCGCTGAGTAGTGCGCGAGCAAAATTTAAGCTACA
ACAAGGCAAGGCTTGACCGACAATTGCATGAAGAATCTGCTTAGGGTTAGGCGTTTTGCGCTGCTTCGCG
ATGTACGGGCCAGATATACGCGTTGACATTGATTATTGACTAGTTATTAATAGTAATCAATTACGGGGTC
ATTAGTTCATAGCCCATATATGGAGTTCCGCGTTACATAACTTACGGTAAATGGCCCGCCTGGCTGACCG
CCCAACGACCCCCGCCCATTGACGTCAATAATGACGTATGTTCCCATAGTAACGCCAATAGGGACTTTCC
ATTGACGTCAATGGGTGGAGTATTTACGGTAAACTGCCCACTTGGCAGTACATCAAGTGTATCATATGCC
AAGTACGCCCCCTATTGACGTCAATGACGGTAAATGGCCCGCCTGGCATTATGCCCAGTACATGACCTTA
TGGGACTTTCCTACTTGGCAGTACATCTACGTATTAGTCATCGCTATTACCATGGTGATGCGGTTTTGGC
AGTACATCAATGGGCGTGGATAGCGGTTTGACTCACGGGGATTTCCAAGTCTCCACCCCATTGACGTCAA
TGGGAGTTTGTTTTGGCACCAAAATCAACGGGACTTTCCAAAATGTCGTAACAACTCCGCCCCATTGACG
CAAATGGGCGGTAGGCGTGTACGGTGGGAGGTCTATATAAGCAGAGCTCTCTGGCTAACTAGAGAACCCA
CTGCTTACTGGCTTATCGAAATTAATACGACTCACTATAGGGAGACCCAAGCTGGCTAGCGTTTAAACTT
AAGCTTGGTACCGAGCTCGGATCCACTAGTCCAGTGTGGTGGAATTCTGCAGATATCCAGCACAGTGGCG
GCCGCGCCACCATGAAGACGATCATCGCCCTGAGCTACATCTTCTGCCTGGTATTCGCCGACTACAAGGA
CGATGATGACGCCAGCATCGATACCGGTGGACGCACCCCACCCAGCCTGGGTCCCCAAGATGAGTCCTGC
ACCACCGCCAGCTCCTCCCTGGCCAAGGACACTTCATCGACCGGTGAGAACCTGTACTTCCAGCTAAGAT
TAGATAAAAGTAAAGTGATTAACAGCGCATTAGAGCTGCTTAATGAGGTCGGAATCGAAGGTTTAACAAC
CCGTAAACTCGCCCAGAAGCTAGGTGTAGAGCAGCCTACATTGTATTGGCATGTAAAAAATAAGCGGGCT
TTGCTCGACGCCTTAGCCATTGAGATGTTAGATAGGCACCATACTCACTTTTGCCCTTTAGAAGGGGAAA
GCTGGCAAGATTTTTTACGTAATAACGCTAAAAGTTTTAGATGTGCTTTACTAAGTCATCGCGATGGAGC
AAAAGTACATTTAGGTACACGGCCTACAGAAAAACAGTATGAAACTCTCGAAAATCAATTAGCCTTTTTA
TGCCAACAAGGTTTTTCACTAGAGAATGCATTATATGCACTCAGCGCTGTGGGGCATTTTACTTTAGGTT
GCGTATTGGAAGATCAAGAGCATCAAGTCGCTAAAGAAGAAAGGGAAACACCTACTACTGATAGTATGCC
GCCATTATTACGACAAGCTATCGAATTATTTGATCACCAAGGTGCAGAGCCAGCCTTCTTATTCGGCCTT
GAATTGATCATATGCGGATTAGAAAAACAACTTAAATGTGAAAGTGGGTCCGCGTACAGCCGCGCGCGTA
CGAAAAACAATTACGGGTCTACCATCGAGGGCCTGCTCGATCTCCCGGACGACGACGCCCCCGAAGAGGC
GGGGCTGGCGGCTCCGCGCCTGTCCTTTCTCCCCGCGGGACACACGCGCAGACTGTCGACGGCCCCCCCG
ACCGATGTCAGCCTGGGGGACGAGCTCCACTTAGACGGCGAGGACGTGGCGATGGCGCATGCCGACGCGC
TAGACGATTTCGATCTGGACATGTTGGGGGACGGGGATTCCCCGGGTCCGGGATTTACCCCCCACGACTC
CGCCCCCTACGGCGCTCTGGATATGGCCGACTTCGAGTTTGAGCAGATGTTTACCGATGCCCTTGGAATT
GACGAGTACGGTGGGTAGCTCGAGTCTAGAGGGCCCGTTTAAACCCGCTGATCAGCCTCGACTGTGCCTT
CTAGTTGCCAGCCATCTGTTGTTTGCCCCTCCCCCGTGCCTTCCTTGACCCTGGAAGGTGCCACTCCCAC
TGTCCTTTCCTAATAAAATGAGGAAATTGCATCGCATTGTCTGAGTAGGTGTCATTCTATTCTGGGGGGT
GGGGTGGGGCAGGACAGCAAGGGGGAGGATTGGGAAGACAATAGCAGGCATGCTGGGGATGCGGTGGGCT
CTATGGCTTCTGAGGCGGAAAGAACCAGCTGGGGCTCTAGGGGGTATCCCC
[124 nt withheld, positions 2502-2625]
C
[91 nt withheld, positions 2627-2717]
A
[49 nt withheld, positions 2719-2767]
CCTTTGACGTTGGAGTCCACGTTCTTT
[37 nt withheld, positions 2795-2831]
ACCCTATCTCGGTCTATTCTTTTGATTTATAAGGGATTTTGCCGATTTCGGCCTATTGGTTAAAAAATGA
GCTGATTTAACAAAAATTTAACGCGAATTAATTCTGTGGAATGTGTGTCAGTTAGGGTGTGGAAAGTCCC
CAGGCTCCCCAGCAGGCAGAAGTATGCAAAGCATGCATCTCAATTAGTCAGCAACCAGGTGTGGAAAGTC
CCCAGGCTCCCCAGCAGGCAGAAGTATGCAAAGCATGCATCTCAATTAGTCAGCAACCATAGTCCCGCCC
CTAACTCCGCCCATCCCGCCCCTAACTCCGCCCAGTTCCGCCCATTCTCCGCCCCATGGCTGACTAATTT
TTTTTATTTATGCAGAGGCCGAGGCCGCCTCTGCCTCTGAGCTATTCCAGAAGTAGTGAGGAGGCTTTTT
TGGAGGCCTAGGCTTTTGCAAAAAGCTCCCGGGAGCTTGTATATCCATTTTCGGATCTGATCAAGAGACA
GGATGAGGATCGTTTCGCATGATTGAACAAGATGGATTGCACGCAGGTTCTCCGGCCGCTTGGGTGGAGA
GGCTATTCGGCTATGACTGGGCACAACAGACAATCGGCTGCTCTGATGCCGCCGTGTTCCGGCTGTCAGC
GCAGGGGCGCCCGGTTCTTTTTGTCAAGACCGACCTGTCCGGTGCCCTGAATGAACTGCAGGACGAGGCA
GCGCGGCTATCGTGGCTGGCCACGACGGGCGTTCCTTGCGCAGCTGTGCTCGACGTTGTCACTGAAGCGG
GAAGGGACTGGCTGCTATTGGGCGAAGTGCCGGGGCAGGATCTCCTGTCATCTCACCTTGCTCCTGCCGA
GAAAGTATCCATCATGGCTGATGCAATGCGGCGGCTGCATACGCTTGATCCGGCTACCTGCCCATTCGAC
CACCAAGCGAAACATCGCATCGAGCGAGCACGTACTCGGATGGAAGCCGGTCTTGTCGATCAGGATGATC
TGGACGAAGAGCATCAGGGGCTCGCGCCAGCCGAACTGTTCGCCAGGCTCAAGGCGCGCATGCCCGACGG
CGAGGATCTCGTCGTGACCCATGGCGATGCCTGCTTGCCGAATATCATGGTGGAAAATGGCCGCTTTTCT
GGATTCATCGACTGTGGCCGGCTGGGTGTGGCGGACCGCTATCAGGACATAGCGTTGGCTACCCGTGATA
TTGCTGAAGAGCTTGGCGGCGAATGGGCTGACCGCTTCCTCGTGCTTTACGGTATCGCCGCTCCCGATTC
GCAGCGCATCGCCTTCTATCGCCTTCTTGACGAGTTCTTCTGAGCGGGACTCTGGGGTTCGAAATGACCG
ACCAAGCGACGCCCAACCTGCCATCACGAGATTTCGATTCCACCGCCGCCTTCTATGAAAGGTTGGGCTT
CGGAATCGTTTTCCGGGACGCCGGCTGGATGATCCTCCAGCGCGGGGATCTCATGCTGGAGTTCTTCGCC
CACCCCAACTTGTTTATTGCAGCTTATAATGGTTACAAATAAAGCAATAGCATCACAAATTTCACAAATA
AAGCATTTTTTTCACTGCATTCTAGTTGTGGTTTGTCCAAACTCATCAATGTATCTTATCATGTCTGTAT
ACCGTCGACCTCTAGCTAGAGCTTGGCGTAATCATGGTCATAGCTGTTTCCTGTGTGAAATTGTTATCCG
CTCACAATTCCACACAACATACGAGCCGGAAGCATAAAGTGTAAAGCCTGGGGTGCCTAATGAGTGAGCT
AACTCACATTAATTGCGTTGCGCTCACTGCCCGCTTTCCAGTCGGGAAACCTGTCGTGCCAGCTGCATTA
ATGAATCGGCCAACGCGCGGGGAGAGGCGGTTTGCGTATTGGGCGCTCTTCCGCTTCCTCGCTCACTGAC
TCGCTGCGCTCGGTCGTTCGGCTGCGGCGAGCGGTATCAGCTCACTCAAAGGCGGTAATACGGTTATCCA
CAGAATCAGGGGATAACGCAGGAAAGAACATGTGAGCAAAAGGCCAGCAAAAGGCCAGGAACCGTAAAAA
GGCCGCGTTGCTGGCGTTTTTCCATAGGCTCCGCCCCCCTGACGAGCATCACAAAAATCGACGCTCAAGT
CAGAGGTGGCGAAACCCGACAGGACTATAAAGATACCAGGCGTTTCCCCCTGGAAGCTCCCTCGTGCGCT
CTCCTGTTCCGACCCTGCCGCTTACCGGATACCTGTCCGCCTTTCTCCCTTCGGGAAGCGTGGCGCTTTC
TCATAGCTCACGCTGTAGGTATCTCAGTTCGGTGTAGGTCGTTCGCTCCAAGCTGGGCTGTGTGCACGAA
CCCCCCGTTCAGCCCGACCGCTGCGCCTTATCCGGTAACTATCGTCTTGAGTCCAACCCGGTAAGACACG
ACTTATCGCCACTGGCAGCAGCCACTGGTAACAGGATTAGCAGAGCGAGGTATGTAGGCGGTGCTACAGA
GTTCTTGAAGTGGTGGCCTAACTACGGCTACACTAGAAGAACAGTATTTGGTATCTGCGCTCTGCTGAAG
CCAGTTACCTTCGGAAAAAGAGTTGGTAGCTCTTGATCCGGCAAACAAACCACCGCTGGTAGCGGTTTTT
TTGTTTGCAAGCAGCAGATTACGCGCAGAAAAAAAGGATCTCAAGAAGATCCTTTGATCTTTTCTACGGG
GTCTGACGCTCAGTGGAACGAAAACTCACGTTAAGGGATTTTGGTCATGAGATTATCAAAAAGGATCTTC
ACCTAGATCCTTTTAAATTAAAAATGAAGTTTTAAATCAATCTAAAGTATATATGAGTAAACTTGGTCTG
ACAGTTACCAATGCTTAATCAGTGAGGCACCTATCTCAGCGATCTGTCTATTTCGTTCATCCATAGTTGC
CTGACTCCCCGTCGTGTAGATAACTACGATACGGGAGGGCTTACCATCTGGCCCCAGTGCTGCAATGATA
CCGCGAGACCCACGCTCACCGGCTCCAGATTTATCAGCAATAAACCAGCCAGCCGGAAGGGCCGAGCGCA
GAAGTGGTCCTGCAACTTTATCCGCCTCCATCCAGTCTATTAATTGTTGCCGGGAAGCTAGAGTAAGTAG
TTCGCCAGTTAATAGTTTGCGCAACGTTGTTGCCATTGCTACAGGCATCGTGGTGTCACGCTCGTCGTTT
GGTATGGCTTCATTCAGCTCCGGTTCCCAACGATCAAGGCGAGTTACATGATCCCCCATGTTGTGCAAAA
AAGCGGTTAGCTCCTTCGGTCCTCCGATCGTTGTCAGAAGTAAGTTGGCCGCAGTGTTATCACTCATGGT
TATGGCAGCACTGCATAATTCTCTTACTGTCATGCCATCCGTAAGATGCTTTTCTGTGACTGGTGAGTAC
TCAACCAAGTCATTCTGAGAATAGTGTATGCGGCGACCGAGTTGCTCTTGCCCGGCGTCAATACGGGATA
ATACCGCGCCACATAGCAGAACTTTAAAAGTGCTCATCATTGGAAAACGTTCTTCGGGGCGAAAACTCTC
AAGGATCTTACCGCTGTTGAGATCCAGTTCGATGTAACCCACTCGTGCACCCAACTGATCTTCAGCATCT
TTTACTTTCACCAGCGTTTCTGGGTGAGCAAAAACAGGAAGGCAAAATGCCGCAAAAAAGGGAATAAGGG
CGACACGGAAATGTTGAATACTCATACTCTTCCTTTTTCAATATTATTGAAGCATTTATCAGGGTTATTG
TCTCATGAGCGGATACATATTTGAATGTATTTAGAAAAATAAACAAATAGGGGTTCCGCGCACATTTCCC
CGAAAAGTGCCACCTGACGTC
