>Addgene plasmid #66350 | GPR3-Tango | depositor partial sequence | sequence record 113314 | GPR3
ATGATGTGGGGGGCTGGGTCTCCACTGGCCTGGCTGTCTGCTGGTAGCGGAAACGTGAACGTTAGTTCCG
TGGGACCCGCTGAGGGGCCAACGGGCCCAGCAGCGCCTCTCCCTAGTCCCAAAGCTTGGGACGTCGTGTT
GTGCATTTCAGGCACCCTGGTTTCCTGTGAGAACGCCCTTGTGGTGGCCATTATCGTTGGCACACCAGCG
TTTAGGGCCCCTATGTTCCTGCTTGTGGGCTCCCTGGCCGTTGCGGATTTGCTGGCTGGGCTCGGTCTCG
TGTTGCACTTTGCTGCAGTATTTTGTATCGGAAGCGCCGAGATGTCCCTCGTGCTCGTGGGCGTGCTTGC
TATGGCTTTCACAGCTTCAATCGGCAGCTTGCTCGCCATTACTGTAGACCGCTACCTGTCCCTGTACAAC
GCATTGACCTACTACTCAGAAACCACAGTCACAAGAACCTACGTAATGCTGGCACTGGTTTGGGGTGGCG
CACTGGGCCTTGGACTTCTTCCCGTGTTGGCCTGGAACTGTCTTGATGGGCTCACTACCTGTGGAGTTGT
CTACCCTTTGAGCAAGAATCATCTGGTAGTGCTCGCCATAGCCTTTTTTATGGTGTTCGGGATTATGCTT
CAGCTGTATGCCCAAATTTGCAGGATCGTTTGTAGGCACGCACAGCAGATTGCTTTGCAGAGGCACCTGC
TTCCAGCTAGCCACTATGTGGCGACTCGGAAAGGCATCGCAACCTTGGCCGTCGTGTTGGGGGCTTTTGC
CGCATGCTGGCTGCCCTTTACGGTGTATTGCCTGCTGGGAGATGCCCATAGTCCCCCTCTTTACACTTAT
CTGACGCTCCTGCCTGCGACGTATAACTCCATGATTAATCCTATCATCTACGCCTTCCGGAATCAGGATG
TACAGAAGGTGCTCTGGGCAGTCTGTTGCTGCTGTAGCTCTTCAAAAATCCCCTTCAGGTCCCGGAGCCC
CTCCGATGTC
