>Addgene plasmid #66350 | GPR3-Tango | addgene partial sequence | sequence record 119943 | CMV-F 5'-CGCAAATGGGCGGTAGGCGTG-3'
GCTCTCTGGCTAACTAGAGAACCCACTGCTTACTGGCTTATCGAAATTAATACGACTCACTATAGGGAGA
CCCAAGCTGGCTAGCGTTTAAACTTAAGCTTGGTACCGAGCTCGGATCCACTAGTCCAGTGTGGTGGAAT
TCTGCAGATATCCAGCACAGTGGCGGCCGCGCCACCATGAAGACGATCATCGCCCTGAGCTACATCTTCT
GCCTGGTATTCGCCGACTACAAGGACGATGATGACGCCAGCATCGATATGATGTGGGGGGCTGGGTCTCC
ACTGGCCTGGCTGTCTGCTGGTAGCGGAAACGTGAACGTTAGTTCCGTGGGACCCGCTGAGGGGCCAACG
GGCCCAGCAGCGCCTCTCCCTAGTCCCAAAGCTTGGGACGTCGTGTTGTGCATTTCAGGCACCCTGGTTT
CCTGTGAGAACGCCCTTGTGGTGGCCATTATCGTTGGCACACCAGCGTTTAGGGCCCCTATGTTCCTGCT
TGTGGGCTCCCTGGCCGTTGCGGATTTGCTGGCTGGGCTCGGTCTCGTGTTGCACTTTGCTGCAGTATTT
TGTATCGGAAGCGCCGAGATGTCCCTCGTGCTCGTGGGCGTGCTTGCTATGGCTTTCACAGCTTCAATCG
GCAGCTTGCTCGCCATTACTGTAGACCGCTACCTGTCCCTGTACAACGCATTGACCTACTACTCAGAAAC
CACAGTCACAAGAACCTACGTAATGCTGGCACTGGTTTGGGGTGGCGCACTGGGCCTTGGACTTCTTCCC
GTGTTGGCCTGGAACTGTCTTGATGGGCTCACTACCTGTGGAGTTGTCTACCCTTTGAGCAAGAATCATC
TGGTAGTGCTCGCCATAGCCTTTTTTATGGTGTTCGGGATTATGCTTCAGCTGTATGCCCAAATTTGCAG
GATCGTTTGTAGGCACGCACAGCAGATTGCTTTGCAGAGGCACCTGCTTCCAGCTAGCCACTATGTGGCG
ACTC
