>Addgene plasmid #66350 | GPR3-Tango | addgene partial sequence | sequence record 119944 | Tet-R 5'-GGCGAGTTTACGGGTTGTTA-3'
GCTCTAATGCGCTGTTAATCACTTTACTTTTATCTAATCTTAGCTGGAAGTACAGGTTCTCACCGGTCGA
TGAAGTGTCCTTGGCCAGGGAGGAGCTGGCGGTGGTGCAGGACTCATCTTGGGGACCCAGGCTGGGTGGG
GTGCGTCCACCGGTATCGATGACATCGGAGGGGCTCCGGGACCTGAAGGGGATTTTTGAAGAGCTACAGC
AGCAACAGACTGCCCAGAGCACCTTCTGTACATCCTGATTCCGGAAGGCGTAGATGATAGGATTAATCAT
GGAGTTATACGTCGCAGGCAGGAGCGTCAGATAAGTGTAAAGAGGGGGACTATGGGCATCTCCCAGCAGG
CAATACACCGTAAAGGGCAGCCAGCATGCGGCAAAAGCCCCCAACACGACGGCCAAGGTTGCGATGCCTT
TCCGAGTCGCCACATAGTGGCTAGCTGGAAGCAGGTGCCTCTGCAAAGCAATCTGCTGTGCGTGCCTACA
AACGATCCTGCAAATTTGGGCATACAGCTGAAGCATAATCCCGAACACCATAAAAAAGGCTATGGCGAGC
ACTACCAGATGATTCTTGCTCAAAGGGTAGACAACTCCACAGGTAGTGAGCCCATCAAGACAGTTCCAGG
CCAACACGGGAAGAAGTCCAAGGCCCAGTGCGCCACCCCAAACCAGTGCCAGCATTACGTAGGTTCTTGT
GACTGTGGTTTCTGAGTAGTAGGTCAATGCGTTGTACAGGGACAGGTAGCGGTCTACAGTAATGGCGAGC
AAGCTGCCGATTGAAGCTGTGAAAGCCATAGCAAGCACGCCCACGAGCACGAGGGACATCTCGGCGCTTC
CGATACAAAATACTGCAGCAAAGTGCAACACGAGACCGAGCCCAGCCAGCAAATCCGCAACGGCCAGGGA
GCCCACAAGCAGGAACATAGGGGCCCTAAACGCTGGTGTGCCAACGATAATGGCCACCACAAGGGCGTTC
TCACAGGAAACCAGGGTGCCTGAAATGCACAACACGACGTCCCAAGCTTTGGGACTAGGGAGAGGC
