LOCUS       Exported 7625 bp ds-DNA circular SYN 12-MAY-2021
DEFINITION  Expression of G protein-coupled receptors for PRESTO-Tango: parallel
            receptorome expression and screening via transcriptional output,
            with transcriptional activation following arrestin translocation.
ACCESSION   .
VERSION     .
KEYWORDS    GPR3-Tango
SOURCE      synthetic DNA construct
  ORGANISM  synthetic DNA construct
REFERENCE   1 (bases 1 to 7625)
  AUTHORS   Kroeze WK, Sassano MF, Huang XP, Lansu K, McCorvy JD, Giguere PM,
            Sciaky N, Roth BL
  TITLE     PRESTO-Tango as an open-source resource for interrogation of the
            druggable human GPCRome.
  JOURNAL   Nat Struct Mol Biol. 2015 May;22(5):362-9. doi: 10.1038/nsmb.3014.
            Epub 2015 Apr 20.
  PUBMED    25895059
REFERENCE   2 (bases 1 to 7625)
  AUTHORS   .
  TITLE     Direct Submission
  JOURNAL   Exported May 12, 2021 from SnapGene Server 1.1.58
            http://www.snapgene.com
FEATURES             Location/Qualifiers
     source          1..7625
                     /organism="synthetic DNA construct"
                     /mol_type="other DNA"
     primer_bind     complement(64..84)
                     /label=pBABE 3'
                     /note="SV40 enhancer, reverse primer for pBABE vectors"
     promoter        69..398
                     /label=SV40 promoter
                     /note="SV40 enhancer and early promoter"
     rep_origin      249..384
                     /label=SV40 ori
                     /note="SV40 origin of replication"
     primer_bind     311..330
                     /label=SV40pro-F
                     /note="SV40 promoter/origin, forward primer"
     CDS             465..1259
                     /codon_start=1
                     /gene="aph(3')-II (or nptII)"
                     /product="aminoglycoside phosphotransferase from Tn5"
                     /label=NeoR/KanR
                     /note="confers resistance to neomycin, kanamycin, and G418
                     (Geneticin(R))"
                     /translation="MIEQDGLHAGSPAAWVERLFGYDWAQQTIGCSDAAVFRLSAQGRP
                     VLFVKTDLSGALNELQDEAARLSWLATTGVPCAAVLDVVTEAGRDWLLLGEVPGQDLLS
                     SHLAPAEKVSIMADAMRRLHTLDPATCPFDHQAKHRIERARTRMEAGLVDQDDLDEEHQ
                     GLAPAELFARLKARMPDGEDLVVTHGDACLPNIMVENGRFSGFIDCGRLGVADRYQDIA
                     LATRDIAEELGGEWADRFLVLYGIAAPDSQRIAFYRLLDEFF"
     primer_bind     complement(519..538)
                     /label=Neo-R
                     /note="Neomycin resistance gene, reverse primer"
     primer_bind     1129..1148
                     /label=Neo-F
                     /note="Neomycin resistance gene, forward primer"
     polyA_signal    1433..1554
                     /label=SV40 poly(A) signal
                     /note="SV40 polyadenylation signal"
     primer_bind     complement(1470..1489)
                     /label=SV40pA-R
                     /note="SV40 polyA, reverse primer"
     primer_bind     1524..1543
                     /label=EBV-rev
                     /note="SV40 polyA terminator, reverse primer"
     primer_bind     complement(1603..1619)
                     /label=M13 rev
                     /note="common sequencing primer, one of multiple similar
                     variants"
     primer_bind     complement(1603..1619)
                     /label=M13 Reverse
                     /note="In lacZ gene. Also called M13-rev"
     primer_bind     complement(1616..1638)
                     /label=M13/pUC Reverse
                     /note="In lacZ gene"
     protein_bind    1627..1643
                     /label=lac operator
                     /bound_moiety="lac repressor encoded by lacI"
                     /note="The lac repressor binds to the lac operator to
                     inhibit transcription in E. coli. This inhibition can be
                     relieved by adding lactose or
                     isopropyl-beta-D-thiogalactopyranoside (IPTG)."
     promoter        complement(1651..1681)
                     /label=lac promoter
                     /note="promoter for the E. coli lac operon"
     protein_bind    1696..1717
                     /label=CAP binding site
                     /bound_moiety="E. coli catabolite activator protein"
                     /note="CAP binding activates transcription in the presence
                     of cAMP."
     primer_bind     complement(1834..1851)
                     /label=L4440
                     /note="L4440 vector, forward primer"
     rep_origin      complement(2005..2593)
                     /direction=LEFT
                     /label=ori
                     /note="high-copy-number ColE1/pMB1/pBR322/pUC origin of
                     replication"
     primer_bind     complement(2085..2104)
                     /label=pBR322ori-F
                     /note="pBR322 origin, forward primer"
     CDS             complement(2764..3624)
                     /codon_start=1
                     /gene="bla"
                     /product="beta-lactamase"
                     /label=AmpR
                     /note="confers resistance to ampicillin, carbenicillin, and
                     related antibiotics"
                     /translation="MSIQHFRVALIPFFAAFCLPVFAHPETLVKVKDAEDQLGARVGYI
                     ELDLNSGKILESFRPEERFPMMSTFKVLLCGAVLSRIDAGQEQLGRRIHYSQNDLVEYS
                     PVTEKHLTDGMTVRELCSAAITMSDNTAANLLLTTIGGPKELTAFLHNMGDHVTRLDRW
                     EPELNEAIPNDERDTTMPVAMATTLRKLLTGELLTLASRQQLIDWMEADKVAGPLLRSA
                     LPAGWFIADKSGAGERGSRGIIAALGPDGKPSRIVVIYTTGSQATMDERNRQIAEIGAS
                     LIKHW"
     primer_bind     3387..3406
                     /label=Amp-R
                     /note="Ampicillin resistance gene, reverse primer"
     promoter        complement(3625..3729)
                     /gene="bla"
                     /label=AmpR promoter
     primer_bind     complement(3804..3823)
                     /label=pRS-marker
                     /note="pRS vectors, use to sequence yeast selectable
                     marker"
     enhancer        3995..4374
                     /label=CMV enhancer
                     /note="human cytomegalovirus immediate early enhancer"
     promoter        4375..4578
                     /label=CMV promoter
                     /note="human cytomegalovirus (CMV) immediate early
                     promoter"
     primer_bind     4529..4549
                     /label=CMV-F
                     /note="Human CMV immediate early promoter, forward primer"
     primer_bind     4623..4642
                     /label=T7
                     /note="T7 promoter, forward primer"
     promoter        4623..4641
                     /label=T7 promoter
                     /note="promoter for bacteriophage T7 RNA polymerase"
     CDS             5943..6944
                     /codon_start=1
                     /product="tetracycline-controlled transactivator,
                     comprising a fusion of the tetracycline repressor TetR with
                     the C-terminal activation domain of herpes simplex virus
                     VP16"
                     /label=tTA
                     /note="In the Tet-Off(R) system, tTA binds to the
                     Tet-responsive element and stimulates transcription only in
                     the absence of tetracycline or doxycycline."
                     /translation="RLDKSKVINSALELLNEVGIEGLTTRKLAQKLGVEQPTLYWHVKN
                     KRALLDALAIEMLDRHHTHFCPLEGESWQDFLRNNAKSFRCALLSHRDGAKVHLGTRPT
                     EKQYETLENQLAFLCQQGFSLENALYALSAVGHFTLGCVLEDQEHQVAKEERETPTTDS
                     MPPLLRQAIELFDHQGAEPAFLFGLELIICGLEKQLKCESGSAYSRARTKNNYGSTIEG
                     LLDLPDDDAPEEAGLAAPRLSFLPAGHTRRLSTAPPTDVSLGDELHLDGEDVAMAHADA
                     LDDFDLDMLGDGDSPGPGFTPHDSAPYGALDMADFEFEQMFTDALGIDEYGG"
     primer_bind     complement(6010..6029)
                     /label=Tet-R
                     /note="Tetracycline resistance gene, reverse primer"
     primer_bind     complement(6976..6993)
                     /label=BGH-rev
                     /note="Bovine growth hormone terminator, reverse primer.
                     Also called BGH reverse"
     polyA_signal    6982..7206
                     /label=bGH poly(A) signal
                     /note="bovine growth hormone polyadenylation signal"
     rep_origin      7252..55
                     /direction=RIGHT
                     /label=f1 ori
                     /note="f1 bacteriophage origin of replication; arrow
                     indicates direction of (+) strand synthesis"
     primer_bind     complement(7339..7358)
                     /label=F1ori-R
                     /note="F1 origin, reverse primer"
     primer_bind     7549..7570
                     /label=F1ori-F
                     /note="F1 origin, forward primer"
ORIGIN
        1 atttcggcct attggttaaa aaatgagctg atttaacaaa aatttaacgc gaattaattc
       61 tgtggaatgt gtgtcagtta gggtgtggaa agtccccagg ctccccagca ggcagaagta
      121 tgcaaagcat gcatctcaat tagtcagcaa ccaggtgtgg aaagtcccca ggctccccag
      181 caggcagaag tatgcaaagc atgcatctca attagtcagc aaccatagtc ccgcccctaa
      241 ctccgcccat cccgccccta actccgccca gttccgccca ttctccgccc catggctgac
      301 taattttttt tatttatgca gaggccgagg ccgcctctgc ctctgagcta ttccagaagt
      361 agtgaggagg cttttttgga ggcctaggct tttgcaaaaa gctcccggga gcttgtatat
      421 ccattttcgg atctgatcaa gagacaggat gaggatcgtt tcgcatgatt gaacaagatg
      481 gattgcacgc aggttctccg gccgcttggg tggagaggct attcggctat gactgggcac
      541 aacagacaat cggctgctct gatgccgccg tgttccggct gtcagcgcag gggcgcccgg
      601 ttctttttgt caagaccgac ctgtccggtg ccctgaatga actgcaggac gaggcagcgc
      661 ggctatcgtg gctggccacg acgggcgttc cttgcgcagc tgtgctcgac gttgtcactg
      721 aagcgggaag ggactggctg ctattgggcg aagtgccggg gcaggatctc ctgtcatctc
      781 accttgctcc tgccgagaaa gtatccatca tggctgatgc aatgcggcgg ctgcatacgc
      841 ttgatccggc tacctgccca ttcgaccacc aagcgaaaca tcgcatcgag cgagcacgta
      901 ctcggatgga agccggtctt gtcgatcagg atgatctgga cgaagagcat caggggctcg
      961 cgccagccga actgttcgcc aggctcaagg cgcgcatgcc cgacggcgag gatctcgtcg
     1021 tgacccatgg cgatgcctgc ttgccgaata tcatggtgga aaatggccgc ttttctggat
     1081 tcatcgactg tggccggctg ggtgtggcgg accgctatca ggacatagcg ttggctaccc
     1141 gtgatattgc tgaagagctt ggcggcgaat gggctgaccg cttcctcgtg ctttacggta
     1201 tcgccgctcc cgattcgcag cgcatcgcct tctatcgcct tcttgacgag ttcttctgag
     1261 cgggactctg gggttcgaaa tgaccgacca agcgacgccc aacctgccat cacgagattt
     1321 cgattccacc gccgccttct atgaaaggtt gggcttcgga atcgttttcc gggacgccgg
     1381 ctggatgatc ctccagcgcg gggatctcat gctggagttc ttcgcccacc ccaacttgtt
     1441 tattgcagct tataatggtt acaaataaag caatagcatc acaaatttca caaataaagc
     1501 atttttttca ctgcattcta gttgtggttt gtccaaactc atcaatgtat cttatcatgt
     1561 ctgtataccg tcgacctcta gctagagctt ggcgtaatca tggtcatagc tgtttcctgt
     1621 gtgaaattgt tatccgctca caattccaca caacatacga gccggaagca taaagtgtaa
     1681 agcctggggt gcctaatgag tgagctaact cacattaatt gcgttgcgct cactgcccgc
     1741 tttccagtcg ggaaacctgt cgtgccagct gcattaatga atcggccaac gcgcggggag
     1801 aggcggtttg cgtattgggc gctcttccgc ttcctcgctc actgactcgc tgcgctcggt
     1861 cgttcggctg cggcgagcgg tatcagctca ctcaaaggcg gtaatacggt tatccacaga
     1921 atcaggggat aacgcaggaa agaacatgtg agcaaaaggc cagcaaaagg ccaggaaccg
     1981 taaaaaggcc gcgttgctgg cgtttttcca taggctccgc ccccctgacg agcatcacaa
     2041 aaatcgacgc tcaagtcaga ggtggcgaaa cccgacagga ctataaagat accaggcgtt
     2101 tccccctgga agctccctcg tgcgctctcc tgttccgacc ctgccgctta ccggatacct
     2161 gtccgccttt ctcccttcgg gaagcgtggc gctttctcat agctcacgct gtaggtatct
     2221 cagttcggtg taggtcgttc gctccaagct gggctgtgtg cacgaacccc ccgttcagcc
     2281 cgaccgctgc gccttatccg gtaactatcg tcttgagtcc aacccggtaa gacacgactt
     2341 atcgccactg gcagcagcca ctggtaacag gattagcaga gcgaggtatg taggcggtgc
     2401 tacagagttc ttgaagtggt ggcctaacta cggctacact agaagaacag tatttggtat
     2461 ctgcgctctg ctgaagccag ttaccttcgg aaaaagagtt ggtagctctt gatccggcaa
     2521 acaaaccacc gctggtagcg gtggtttttt tgtttgcaag cagcagatta cgcgcagaaa
     2581 aaaaggatct caagaagatc ctttgatctt ttctacgggg tctgacgctc agtggaacga
     2641 aaactcacgt taagggattt tggtcatgag attatcaaaa aggatcttca cctagatcct
     2701 tttaaattaa aaatgaagtt ttaaatcaat ctaaagtata tatgagtaaa cttggtctga
     2761 cagttaccaa tgcttaatca gtgaggcacc tatctcagcg atctgtctat ttcgttcatc
     2821 catagttgcc tgactccccg tcgtgtagat aactacgata cgggagggct taccatctgg
     2881 ccccagtgct gcaatgatac cgcgagaccc acgctcaccg gctccagatt tatcagcaat
     2941 aaaccagcca gccggaaggg ccgagcgcag aagtggtcct gcaactttat ccgcctccat
     3001 ccagtctatt aattgttgcc gggaagctag agtaagtagt tcgccagtta atagtttgcg
     3061 caacgttgtt gccattgcta caggcatcgt ggtgtcacgc tcgtcgtttg gtatggcttc
     3121 attcagctcc ggttcccaac gatcaaggcg agttacatga tcccccatgt tgtgcaaaaa
     3181 agcggttagc tccttcggtc ctccgatcgt tgtcagaagt aagttggccg cagtgttatc
     3241 actcatggtt atggcagcac tgcataattc tcttactgtc atgccatccg taagatgctt
     3301 ttctgtgact ggtgagtact caaccaagtc attctgagaa tagtgtatgc ggcgaccgag
     3361 ttgctcttgc ccggcgtcaa tacgggataa taccgcgcca catagcagaa ctttaaaagt
     3421 gctcatcatt ggaaaacgtt cttcggggcg aaaactctca aggatcttac cgctgttgag
     3481 atccagttcg atgtaaccca ctcgtgcacc caactgatct tcagcatctt ttactttcac
     3541 cagcgtttct gggtgagcaa aaacaggaag gcaaaatgcc gcaaaaaagg gaataagggc
     3601 gacacggaaa tgttgaatac tcatactctt cctttttcaa tattattgaa gcatttatca
     3661 gggttattgt ctcatgagcg gatacatatt tgaatgtatt tagaaaaata aacaaatagg
     3721 ggttccgcgc acatttcccc gaaaagtgcc acctgacgtc gacggatcgg gagatctccc
     3781 gatcccctat ggtgcactct cagtacaatc tgctctgatg ccgcatagtt aagccagtat
     3841 ctgctccctg cttgtgtgtt ggaggtcgct gagtagtgcg cgagcaaaat ttaagctaca
     3901 acaaggcaag gcttgaccga caattgcatg aagaatctgc ttagggttag gcgttttgcg
     3961 ctgcttcgcg atgtacgggc cagatatacg cgttgacatt gattattgac tagttattaa
     4021 tagtaatcaa ttacggggtc attagttcat agcccatata tggagttccg cgttacataa
     4081 cttacggtaa atggcccgcc tggctgaccg cccaacgacc cccgcccatt gacgtcaata
     4141 atgacgtatg ttcccatagt aacgccaata gggactttcc attgacgtca atgggtggag
     4201 tatttacggt aaactgccca cttggcagta catcaagtgt atcatatgcc aagtacgccc
     4261 cctattgacg tcaatgacgg taaatggccc gcctggcatt atgcccagta catgacctta
     4321 tgggactttc ctacttggca gtacatctac gtattagtca tcgctattac catggtgatg
     4381 cggttttggc agtacatcaa tgggcgtgga tagcggtttg actcacgggg atttccaagt
     4441 ctccacccca ttgacgtcaa tgggagtttg ttttggcacc aaaatcaacg ggactttcca
     4501 aaatgtcgta acaactccgc cccattgacg caaatgggcg gtaggcgtgt acggtgggag
     4561 gtctatataa gcagagctct ctggctaact agagaaccca ctgcttactg gcttatcgaa
     4621 attaatacga ctcactatag ggagacccaa gctggctagc gtttaaactt aagcttggta
     4681 ccgagctcgg atccactagt ccagtgtggt ggaattctgc agatatccag cacagtggcg
     4741 gccgcgccac catgaagacg atcatcgccc tgagctacat cttctgcctg gtattcgccg
     4801 actacaagga cgatgatgac gccagcatcg atatgatgtg gggggctggg tctccactgg
     4861 cctggctgtc tgctggtagc ggaaacgtga acgttagttc cgtgggaccc gctgaggggc
     4921 caacgggccc agcagcgcct ctccctagtc ccaaagcttg ggacgtcgtg ttgtgcattt
     4981 caggcaccct ggtttcctgt gagaacgccc ttgtggtggc cattatcgtt ggcacaccag
     5041 cgtttagggc ccctatgttc ctgcttgtgg gctccctggc cgttgcggat ttgctggctg
     5101 ggctcggtct cgtgttgcac tttgctgcag tattttgtat cggaagcgcc gagatgtccc
     5161 tcgtgctcgt gggcgtgctt gctatggctt tcacagcttc aatcggcagc ttgctcgcca
     5221 ttactgtaga ccgctacctg tccctgtaca acgcattgac ctactactca gaaaccacag
     5281 tcacaagaac ctacgtaatg ctggcactgg tttggggtgg cgcactgggc cttggacttc
     5341 ttcccgtgtt ggcctggaac tgtcttgatg ggctcactac ctgtggagtt gtctaccctt
     5401 tgagcaagaa tcatctggta gtgctcgcca tagccttttt tatggtgttc gggattatgc
     5461 ttcagctgta tgcccaaatt tgcaggatcg tttgtaggca cgcacagcag attgctttgc
     5521 agaggcacct gcttccagct agccactatg tggcgactcg gaaaggcatc gcaaccttgg
     5581 ccgtcgtgtt gggggctttt gccgcatgct ggctgccctt tacggtgtat tgcctgctgg
     5641 gagatgccca tagtccccct ctttacactt atctgacgct cctgcctgcg acgtataact
     5701 ccatgattaa tcctatcatc tacgccttcc ggaatcagga tgtacagaag gtgctctggg
     5761 cagtctgttg ctgctgtagc tcttcaaaaa tccccttcag gtcccggagc ccctccgatg
     5821 tcatcgatac cggtggacgc accccaccca gcctgggtcc ccaagatgag tcctgcacca
     5881 ccgccagctc ctccctggcc aaggacactt catcgaccgg tgagaacctg tacttccagc
     5941 taagattaga taaaagtaaa gtgattaaca gcgcattaga gctgcttaat gaggtcggaa
     6001 tcgaaggttt aacaacccgt aaactcgccc agaagctagg tgtagagcag cctacattgt
     6061 attggcatgt aaaaaataag cgggctttgc tcgacgcctt agccattgag atgttagata
     6121 ggcaccatac tcacttttgc cctttagaag gggaaagctg gcaagatttt ttacgtaata
     6181 acgctaaaag ttttagatgt gctttactaa gtcatcgcga tggagcaaaa gtacatttag
     6241 gtacacggcc tacagaaaaa cagtatgaaa ctctcgaaaa tcaattagcc tttttatgcc
     6301 aacaaggttt ttcactagag aatgcattat atgcactcag cgctgtgggg cattttactt
     6361 taggttgcgt attggaagat caagagcatc aagtcgctaa agaagaaagg gaaacaccta
     6421 ctactgatag tatgccgcca ttattacgac aagctatcga attatttgat caccaaggtg
     6481 cagagccagc cttcttattc ggccttgaat tgatcatatg cggattagaa aaacaactta
     6541 aatgtgaaag tgggtccgcg tacagccgcg cgcgtacgaa aaacaattac gggtctacca
     6601 tcgagggcct gctcgatctc ccggacgacg acgcccccga agaggcgggg ctggcggctc
     6661 cgcgcctgtc ctttctcccc gcgggacaca cgcgcagact gtcgacggcc cccccgaccg
     6721 atgtcagcct gggggacgag ctccacttag acggcgagga cgtggcgatg gcgcatgccg
     6781 acgcgctaga cgatttcgat ctggacatgt tgggggacgg ggattccccg ggtccgggat
     6841 ttacccccca cgactccgcc ccctacggcg ctctggatat ggccgacttc gagtttgagc
     6901 agatgtttac cgatgccctt ggaattgacg agtacggtgg gtagtctaga gggcccgttt
     6961 aaacccgctg atcagcctcg actgtgcctt ctagttgcca gccatctgtt gtttgcccct
     7021 cccccgtgcc ttccttgacc ctggaaggtg ccactcccac tgtcctttcc taataaaatg
     7081 aggaaattgc atcgcattgt ctgagtaggt gtcattctat tctggggggt ggggtggggc
     7141 aggacagcaa gggggaggat tgggaagaca atagcaggca tgctggggat gcggtgggct
     7201 ctatggcttc tgaggcggaa agaaccagct ggggctctag ggggtatccc cnnnnnnnnn
     7261 nnnnnnnnnn nnnnnnnnnn nnnnnnnnnn nnnnnnnnnn nnnnnnnnnn nnnnnnnnnn
     7321 nnnnnnnnnn nnnnnnnnnn nnnnnnnnnn nnnnnnnnnn nnnnnnnnnn nnnnncnnnn
     7381 nnnnnnnnnn nnnnnnnnnn nnnnnnnnnn nnnnnnnnnn nnnnnnnnnn nnnnnnnnnn
     7441 nnnnnnnnnn nnnnnnnnnn nnnnnnnann nnnnnnnnnn nnnnnnnnnn nnnnnnnnnn
     7501 nnnnnnnnnn nnnnnnncct ttgacgttgg agtccacgtt ctttaatagt ggactcttgt
     7561 tccaaactgg aacaacactc aaccctatct cggtctattc ttttgattta taagggattt
     7621 tgccg
//
